Addgene plasmid #28165: EPHB3
Purpose: Bacterial expression for structure determination; may not be full ORF
Depositing lab: Cheryl Arrowsmith. Depositing organization: University of Toronto.
Backbone
  Vector backbone: pFHMSP-LIC-N (Addgene plasmid 26095)
  Backbone manufacturer: SGC
  Vector type: Bacterial Expression
Growth in bacteria
  Bacterial resistance: Ampicillin, 100 μg/mL
  Growth temperature: 37°C
  Growth strain: DH5alpha
  Copy number: High Copy
Gene/Insert
  Gene/Insert name: EPHB3 (alt names: PDB: 3P1I; EPH receptor B3, ligand binding domain)
  Species: H. sapiens (human)
  Insert size (bp): 519
  Mutation: Ligand binding domain (residues 39-211).
  Entrez Gene: EPHB3 (a.k.a. EK2, ETK2, HEK2, TYRO6)
  Tag / fusion protein: Honeybee melittin Signal sequence (N terminal on backbone); His tag with TEV cleavage (N terminal on backbone)
  Cloning method: Restriction Enzyme; 5′ cloning site ligation-independent cloning (unknown if destroyed); 3′ cloning site ligation-independent cloning (unknown if destroyed)
  Sequencing primers: 5′ polyhedrin-fwd
Terms and licenses: Academic/Nonprofit Terms; Industry Terms
Depositor comments: PDB: 3P1I. http://www.thesgc.org/structures/3P1I/
How to cite: EPHB3 was a gift from Cheryl Arrowsmith (Addgene plasmid # 28165 ; http://n2t.net/addgene:28165 ; RRID:Addgene_28165)
