[The description below was written by a language model from this plasmid's Addgene catalogue record.]
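Description:
EPHB3 is a protein-production plasmid built on the pFHMSP-LIC-N backbone from the SGC, carrying a 519 bp fragment of human EPHB3 (EPH receptor B3, also known as HEK2 or TYRO6). The insert is not the full open reading frame. It encodes only the extracellular ligand-binding domain, residues 39–211, and was introduced by ligation-independent cloning. The plasmid is maintained in E. coli as a high-copy construct under ampicillin selection. No feature table accompanies the record, so the origin of replication, promoter and terminator are not explicitly stated.

The backbone supplies two N-terminal elements fused to the insert. The first is a honeybee melittin signal sequence. The second is a His tag followed by a TEV protease cleavage site. The melittin leader is a secretion signal that directs the fusion protein into the secretory pathway, which suits a receptor ectodomain fragment of this kind. The His tag allows capture by immobilised metal affinity chromatography, and TEV cleavage removes the tag afterwards.

The catalogue lists both the vector type and the purpose as bacterial expression. However, the melittin leader and the use of a polyhedrin forward sequencing primer are features typical of baculovirus transfer vectors for insect-cell expression. The record does not resolve this discrepancy, so the intended expression host should be checked against the backbone's own documentation.

The stated purpose is production of protein for structure determination, and the depositor links the construct to a deposited crystal structure of the EPHB3 ligand-binding domain. It is therefore useful for producing this domain for structural, biophysical or ligand-interaction studies.
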