>Addgene plasmid #28165 | EPHB3 | depositor partial sequence | sequence record 13346 | Author sequence
GAAGAGACCCTCATGGACACAAAATGGGTAACATCTGAGTTGGCGTGGACATCTCATCCAGAAAGTGGGT
GGGAAGAGGTGAGTGGCTACGATGAGGCCATGAATCCCATCCGCACATACCAGGTGTGTAATGTGCGCGA
GTCAAGCCAGAACAACTGGCTTCGCACGGGGTTCATCTGGCGGCGGGATGTGCAGCGGGTCTACGTGGAG
CTCAAGTTCACTGTGCGTGACTGCAACAGCATCCCCAACATCCCCGGCTCCTGCAAGGAGACCTTCAACC
TCTTCTACTACGAGGCTGACAGCGATGTGGCCTCAGCCTCCTCCCCCTTCTGGATGGAGAACCCCTACGT
GAAAGTGGACACCATTGCACCCGATGAGAGCTTCTCGCGGCTGGATGCCGGCCGTGTCAACACCAAGGTG
CGCAGCTTTGGGCCACTTTCCAAGGCTGGCTTCTACCTGGCCTTCCAGGACCAGGGCGCCTGCATGTCGC
TCATCTCCGTGCGCGCCTTCTACAAGAAG
