>Addgene plasmid #28165 | EPHB3 | addgene partial sequence | sequence record 34508 | 28165 with polyhedrin-fwd (5' AAATGATAACCATCTCGC 3')
GTTTTGTAATAAAAAAACCTATAAATATTCCGGATTATTCATACCGTCCCACCATCGGGCGCGGATCTCG
GTCCGAAACCATGAAATTCTTAGTCAACGTTGCCCTTGTTTTTATGGTCGTATACATTTCTTACATCTAT
GCGGCCGCTCCGGAACATCACCATCACCATCACGATTACGATATCCCAACGACCGAAAACCTGTATTTTC
AGGGCGCCATGGATGAAGAGACCCTCATGGACACAAAATGGGTAACATCTGAGTTGGCGTGGACATCTCA
TCCAGAAAGTGGGTGGGAAGAGGTGAGTGGCTACGATGAGGCCATGAATCCCATCCGCACATACCAGGTG
TGTAATGTGCGCGAGTCAAGCCAGAACAACTGGCTTCGCACGGGGTTCATCTGGCGGCGGGATGTGCAGC
GGGTCTACGTGGAGCTCAAGTTCACTGTGCGTGACTGCAACAGCATCCCCAACATCCCCGGCTCCTGCAA
GGAGACCTTCAACCTCTTCTACTACGAGGCTGACAGCGATGTGGCCTCAGCCTCCTCCCCCTTCTGGATG
GAGAACCCCTACGTGAAAGTGGACACCATTGCACCCGATGAGAGCTTCTCGCGGCTGGATGCCGGCCGTG
TCAACACCAAGGTGCGCAGCTTTGGGCCACTTTCCAAGGCTGGCTTCTACCTGGCCTTCCAGGACCAGGG
CGCCTGCATGTCGCTCATCTCCGTGCGCGCCTTCTACAAGAAGTGATGAAGCTTGTCGAGAAGTACTAGA
GGATCATAATCAGCCATACCACATTTGTAGAGGTTTTACTTGCTTTAAAAACCTC
